Addgene plasmid #215029: pcDNA3.1_ALX4-Flag
Purpose: Mammalian expression of human ALX4
Depositing lab: Joanna Wysocka. Depositing organization: Stanford University. Publication: DNA-guided transcription factor cooperativity shapes face and limb mesenchyme. Kim S, Morgunova E, Naqvi S, Goovaerts S, Bader M, Koska M, Popov A, Luong C, Pogson A, Swigut T, Claes P, Taipale J, Wysocka J. Cell. 2024 Feb 1;187(3):692-711.e26. doi: 10.1016/j.cell.2023.12.032. Epub 2024 Jan 22. PubMed 38262408.
Backbone
  Vector backbone: pcDNA3.1
  Backbone manufacturer: Invitrogen
  Backbone size w/o insert (bp): 5366
  Vector type: Mammalian Expression
  Selectable markers: Neomycin (select with G418)
Growth in bacteria
  Bacterial resistance: Ampicillin, 100 μg/mL
  Growth temperature: 37°C
  Growth strain: DH5alpha
  Copy number: High Copy
Gene/Insert
  Gene/Insert name: ALX homeobox 4 (alt name: ALX4)
  Species: H. sapiens (human)
  Insert size (bp): 1260
  Entrez Gene: ALX4 (a.k.a. CRS5, FND2)
  Promoter: CMV
  Tag / fusion protein: Flag (C terminal on insert)
  Cloning method: Gibson Cloning
  Sequencing primers: 5′ TACGACTCACTATAGGGAGACCC; 3′ GAGGGGCAAACAACAGATGG
Terms and licenses: Academic/Nonprofit Terms; Industry Terms: Not Available to Industry
How to cite: pcDNA3.1_ALX4-Flag was a gift from Joanna Wysocka (Addgene plasmid # 215029 ; http://n2t.net/addgene:215029 ; RRID:Addgene_215029)
