[The description below was written by a language model from this plasmid's Addgene catalogue record and pLannotate feature annotations shown in this document.]
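Description:
pcDNA3.1_ALX4-Flag is a mammalian expression plasmid built on the Invitrogen pcDNA3.1 backbone, carrying the human ALX homeobox 4 (ALX4) coding sequence with a C-terminal Flag epitope. The sequenced construct is 6,626 nt. It is propagated in E. coli as a high-copy plasmid through a ColE1/pUC-type origin and selected with ampicillin via the β-lactamase gene and its own promoter. An f1 phage origin is also present, along with short lac promoter/operator and lacI remnants that are backbone carry-over rather than functional parts of the design.

Expression of the insert is driven by the human cytomegalovirus immediate-early enhancer and promoter, with transcripts terminated and polyadenylated by the bovine growth hormone poly(A) signal. A T7 promoter lies between the CMV promoter and the ALX4 open reading frame, which would allow in vitro transcription. The annotation software labels the tag as a fragment of 3xFLAG spanning about 25 nt, which is consistent with the single Flag epitope described in the catalogue entry. A brief match to an HIV-1 LTR at the CMV promoter boundary is only a short fragment hit and probably an annotation artefact. A separate cassette with the SV40 enhancer/early promoter, the neomycin phosphotransferase gene and the SV40 poly(A) signal permits G418 selection of stably transfected mammalian cells.

ALX4 is a homeodomain transcription factor involved in skull, limb and craniofacial development. The construct is intended for transient or stable expression of the tagged protein in mammalian cells, where the Flag epitope allows antibody-based detection or pull-down. It was deposited with a study of transcription factor cooperativity in face and limb mesenchyme.
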