Features (pLannotate 1.2.2; 21 found; start..end, strand, type, name):
    171..1031    -  CDS            AmpR: β-lactamase; bla; confers resistance to ampicillin, carbenicillin, and related antibiotics
   1032..1136    -  promoter       AmpR promoter: bla
   1195..1247    -  misc_feature   bom (fragment): basis of mobility region from pBR322
   1402..1781    +  enhancer       CMV enhancer: human cytomegalovirus immediate early enhancer
   1782..1985    +  promoter       CMV promoter: human cytomegalovirus (CMV) immediate early promoter
   1981..2014    +  LTR            5' LTR (truncated) (fragment): truncated 5' long terminal repeat (LTR) from HIV-1
   2030..2048    +  promoter       T7 promoter: promoter for bacteriophage T7 RNA polymerase
   2108..3340    +  CDS            ALX4: ALX4_HUMAN - Also known as KIAA1788. Experimental evidence at protein level: Swiss-Prot protein existence level 1. Transcription factor involved in skull and limb development. Plays an essential role in craniofacial development, skin and hair follicle development. From Homo sapiens (Human).
   3340..3364    +  CDS            3xFLAG (fragment): three tandem FLAG® epitope tags
   3390..3614    +  polyA_signal   bGH poly(A) signal: bovine growth hormone polyadenylation signal
   3618..3639    +  promoter       SV40 promoter (fragment): SV40 enhancer and early promoter
   3660..4088    +  rep_origin     f1 ori (sequence partly withheld): f1 bacteriophage origin of replication; arrow indicates direction of (+) strand synthesis
   4102..4431    +  promoter       SV40 promoter: SV40 enhancer and early promoter
   4498..5289    +  CDS            neo: KKA2_KLEPN - Also known as kan, nptII. Experimental evidence at protein level: Swiss-Prot protein existence level 1. Resistance to kanamycin, neomycin, paromomycin, ribostamycin, butirosin and gentamicin B. From Klebsiella pneumoniae.
   5313..5471    +  CDS            ble (fragment): BLE_KLEPN - Experimental evidence at protein level: Swiss-Prot protein existence level 1. Binding protein with a strong affinity to the bleomycin family of antibiotics. Binds to CL990; an antimitotic-antibiotic compound. From Klebsiella pneumoniae.
   5466..5587    +  polyA_signal   SV40 poly(A) signal: SV40 polyadenylation signal
   5660..5676    -  protein_bind   lac operator: The lac repressor binds to the lac operator to inhibit transcription in E. coli. This inhibition can be relieved by adding lactose or isopropyl-β-D-thiogalactopyranoside (IPTG). lac repressor encoded by lacI
   5684..5714    -  promoter       lac promoter: promoter for the E. coli lac operon
   5729..5750    -  protein_bind   CAP binding site: CAP binding activates transcription in the presence of cAMP. E. coli catabolite activator protein
   5763..5855    -  CDS            lacI (fragment): lac repressor; lacI; The lac repressor binds to the lac operator to inhibit transcription in E. coli. This inhibition can be relieved by adding lactose or isopropyl-β-D-thiogalactopyranoside (IPTG).
   6038..6626    -  rep_origin     ori: high-copy-number ColE1/pMB1/pBR322/pUC origin of replication
>Addgene plasmid #215029 | pcDNA3.1_ALX4-Flag | addgene full sequence | sequence record 426044 | Addgene NGS Result
GAAGATCCTTTGATCTTTTCTACGGGGTCTGACGCTCAGTGGAACGAAAACTCACGTTAAGGGATTTTGG
TCATGAGATTATCAAAAAGGATCTTCACCTAGATCCTTTTAAATTAAAAATGAAGTTTTAAATCAATCTA
AAGTATATATGAGTAAACTTGGTCTGACAGTTACCAATGCTTAATCAGTGAGGCACCTATCTCAGCGATC
TGTCTATTTCGTTCATCCATAGTTGCCTGACTCCCCGTCGTGTAGATAACTACGATACGGGAGGGCTTAC
CATCTGGCCCCAGTGCTGCAATGATACCGCGAGACCCACGCTCACCGGCTCCAGATTTATCAGCAATAAA
CCAGCCAGCCGGAAGGGCCGAGCGCAGAAGTGGTCCTGCAACTTTATCCGCCTCCATCCAGTCTATTAAT
TGTTGCCGGGAAGCTAGAGTAAGTAGTTCGCCAGTTAATAGTTTGCGCAACGTTGTTGCCATTGCTACAG
GCATCGTGGTGTCACGCTCGTCGTTTGGTATGGCTTCATTCAGCTCCGGTTCCCAACGATCAAGGCGAGT
TACATGATCCCCCATGTTGTGCAAAAAAGCGGTTAGCTCCTTCGGTCCTCCGATCGTTGTCAGAAGTAAG
TTGGCCGCAGTGTTATCACTCATGGTTATGGCAGCACTGCATAATTCTCTTACTGTCATGCCATCCGTAA
GATGCTTTTCTGTGACTGGTGAGTACTCAACCAAGTCATTCTGAGAATAGTGTATGCGGCGACCGAGTTG
CTCTTGCCCGGCGTCAATACGGGATAATACCGCGCCACATAGCAGAACTTTAAAAGTGCTCATCATTGGA
AAACGTTCTTCGGGGCGAAAACTCTCAAGGATCTTACCGCTGTTGAGATCCAGTTCGATGTAACCCACTC
GTGCACCCAACTGATCTTCAGCATCTTTTACTTTCACCAGCGTTTCTGGGTGAGCAAAAACAGGAAGGCA
AAATGCCGCAAAAAAGGGAATAAGGGCGACACGGAAATGTTGAATACTCATACTCTTCCTTTTTCAATAT
TATTGAAGCATTTATCAGGGTTATTGTCTCATGAGCGGATACATATTTGAATGTATTTAGAAAAATAAAC
AAATAGGGGTTCCGCGCACATTTCCCCGAAAAGTGCCACCTGACGTCGACGGATCGGGAGATCTCCCGAT
CCCCTATGGTGCACTCTCAGTACAATCTGCTCTGATGCCGCATAGTTAAGCCAGTATCTGCTCCCTGCTT
GTGTGTTGGAGGTCGCTGAGTAGTGCGCGAGCAAAATTTAAGCTACAACAAGGCAAGGCTTGACCGACAA
TTGCATGAAGAATCTGCTTAGGGTTAGGCGTTTTGCGCTGCTTCGCGATGTACGGGCCAGATATACGCGT
TGACATTGATTATTGACTAGTTATTAATAGTAATCAATTACGGGGTCATTAGTTCATAGCCCATATATGG
AGTTCCGCGTTACATAACTTACGGTAAATGGCCCGCCTGGCTGACCGCCCAACGACCCCCGCCCATTGAC
GTCAATAATGACGTATGTTCCCATAGTAACGCCAATAGGGACTTTCCATTGACGTCAATGGGTGGAGTAT
TTACGGTAAACTGCCCACTTGGCAGTACATCAAGTGTATCATATGCCAAGTACGCCCCCTATTGACGTCA
ATGACGGTAAATGGCCCGCCTGGCATTATGCCCAGTACATGACCTTATGGGACTTTCCTACTTGGCAGTA
CATCTACGTATTAGTCATCGCTATTACCATGGTGATGCGGTTTTGGCAGTACATCAATGGGCGTGGATAG
CGGTTTGACTCACGGGGATTTCCAAGTCTCCACCCCATTGACGTCAATGGGAGTTTGTTTTGGCACCAAA
ATCAACGGGACTTTCCAAAATGTCGTAACAACTCCGCCCCATTGACGCAAATGGGCGGTAGGCGTGTACG
GTGGGAGGTCTATATAAGCAGAGCTCTCTGGCTAACTAGAGAACCCACTGCTTACTGGCTTATCGAAATT
AATACGACTCACTATAGGGAGACCCAAGCTGGCTAGCGTTTAAACTTAAGCTTGGTACCGAGCTCGGATC
CGCCACCATGAATGCTGAGACTTGCGTCTCTTACTGCGAGTCGCCGGCCGCTGCCATGGACGCCTACTAC
AGCCCGGTGTCGCAGAGTCGGGAGGGCTCGTCGCCTTTTAGGGCATTTCCCGGAGGCGACAAGTTCGGCA
CAACTTTCCTGTCGGCCGCCGCCAAAGCACAGGGATTCGGGGACGCCAAGAGCCGGGCCCGTTACGGCGC
TGGGCAGCAGGACCTGGCGACACCCCTGGAGAGTGGAGCTGGGGCGCGGGGCTCCTTTAACAAGTTCCAG
CCCCAGCCGTCGACCCCGCAGCCCCAGCCGCCGCCGCAGCCGCAGCCGCAGCAGCAGCAGCCGCAGCCCC
AGCCGCCTGCGCAACCGCATCTTTACTTGCAGCGAGGCGCCTGCAAGACGCCCCCGGACGGCAGCCTCAA
ACTCCAGGAAGGCAGCAGCGGCCACAGCGCGGCCTTGCAGGTTCCCTGCTACGCTAAAGAGAGCTCCCTG
GGTGAGCCAGAGTTACCCCCTGACTCTGACACTGTGGGGATGGACAGCAGCTACCTGAGTGTCAAGGAGG
CTGGGGTGAAGGGGCCCCAGGACCGGGCCAGCTCAGACCTCCCCAGCCCATTGGAGAAGGCCGACTCGGA
GAGCAACAAGGGCAAGAAGCGGCGGAACCGGACCACCTTCACCAGCTACCAGCTGGAGGAGCTGGAGAAG
GTCTTCCAGAAGACCCACTACCCAGACGTGTATGCGCGGGAACAGCTGGCCATGAGGACAGACCTCACTG
AGGCCCGCGTGCAGGTCTGGTTCCAGAACCGAAGGGCCAAGTGGAGGAAGCGGGAGCGTTTTGGGCAGAT
GCAGCAGGTTCGAACCCACTTCTCCACTGCATATGAGCTGCCCCTCCTCACCCGAGCTGAGAACTACGCC
CAGATTCAGAACCCGTCCTGGCTCGGCAACAACGGGGCTGCCTCACCAGTGCCAGCCTGCGTGGTCCCCT
GCGACCCGGTGCCTGCCTGCATGTCCCCTCATGCCCACCCCCCTGGCTCTGGGGCCAGCAGCGTCACCGA
CTTCCTGAGTGTGTCTGGGGCTGGCAGTCATGTGGGCCAGACGCACATGGGCAGCCTGTTTGGAGCAGCC
AGCCTCAGCCCAGGCCTCAATGGCTACGAGCTCAACGGCGAGCCGGACCGCAAGACCTCGAGCATCGCGG
CCCTCCGCATGAAGGCCAAGGAGCACAGTGCGGCCATTTCCTGGGCCACAGATTACAAGGATGACGACGA
TAAGTGATAAACCCGCTGATCAGCCTCGACTGTGCCTTCTAGTTGCCAGCCATCTGTTGTTTGCCCCTCC
CCCGTGCCTTCCTTGACCCTGGAAGGTGCCACTCCCACTGTCCTTTCCTAATAAAATGAGGAAATTGCAT
CGCATTGTCTGAGTAGGTGTCATTCTATTCTGGGGGGTGGGGTGGGGCAGGACAGCAAGGGGGAGGATTG
GGAAGACAATAGCAGGCATGCTGGGGATGCGGTGGGCTCTATGGCTTCTGAGGCGGAAAGAACCAGCTGG
GGCTCTAGGGGGTATCCCC
[124 nt withheld, positions 3660-3783]
C
[91 nt withheld, positions 3785-3875]
A
[49 nt withheld, positions 3877-3925]
CCTTTGACGTTGGAGTCCACGTTCTTT
[37 nt withheld, positions 3953-3989]
ACCCTATCTCGGTCTATTCTTTTGATTTATAAGGGATTTTGCCGATTTCGGCCTATTGGTTAAAAAATGA
GCTGATTTAACAAAAATTTAACGCGAATTAATTCTGTGGAATGTGTGTCAGTTAGGGTGTGGAAAGTCCC
CAGGCTCCCCAGCAGGCAGAAGTATGCAAAGCATGCATCTCAATTAGTCAGCAACCAGGTGTGGAAAGTC
CCCAGGCTCCCCAGCAGGCAGAAGTATGCAAAGCATGCATCTCAATTAGTCAGCAACCATAGTCCCGCCC
CTAACTCCGCCCATCCCGCCCCTAACTCCGCCCAGTTCCGCCCATTCTCCGCCCCATGGCTGACTAATTT
TTTTTATTTATGCAGAGGCCGAGGCCGCCTCTGCCTCTGAGCTATTCCAGAAGTAGTGAGGAGGCTTTTT
TGGAGGCCTAGGCTTTTGCAAAAAGCTCCCGGGAGCTTGTATATCCATTTTCGGATCTGATCAAGAGACA
GGATGAGGATCGTTTCGCATGATTGAACAAGATGGATTGCACGCAGGTTCTCCGGCCGCTTGGGTGGAGA
GGCTATTCGGCTATGACTGGGCACAACAGACAATCGGCTGCTCTGATGCCGCCGTGTTCCGGCTGTCAGC
GCAGGGGCGCCCGGTTCTTTTTGTCAAGACCGACCTGTCCGGTGCCCTGAATGAACTGCAGGACGAGGCA
GCGCGGCTATCGTGGCTGGCCACGACGGGCGTTCCTTGCGCAGCTGTGCTCGACGTTGTCACTGAAGCGG
GAAGGGACTGGCTGCTATTGGGCGAAGTGCCGGGGCAGGATCTCCTGTCATCTCACCTTGCTCCTGCCGA
GAAAGTATCCATCATGGCTGATGCAATGCGGCGGCTGCATACGCTTGATCCGGCTACCTGCCCATTCGAC
CACCAAGCGAAACATCGCATCGAGCGAGCACGTACTCGGATGGAAGCCGGTCTTGTCGATCAGGATGATC
TGGACGAAGAGCATCAGGGGCTCGCGCCAGCCGAACTGTTCGCCAGGCTCAAGGCGCGCATGCCCGACGG
CGAGGATCTCGTCGTGACCCATGGCGATGCCTGCTTGCCGAATATCATGGTGGAAAATGGCCGCTTTTCT
GGATTCATCGACTGTGGCCGGCTGGGTGTGGCGGACCGCTATCAGGACATAGCGTTGGCTACCCGTGATA
TTGCTGAAGAGCTTGGCGGCGAATGGGCTGACCGCTTCCTCGTGCTTTACGGTATCGCCGCTCCCGATTC
GCAGCGCATCGCCTTCTATCGCCTTCTTGACGAGTTCTTCTGAGCGGGACTCTGGGGTTCGAAATGACCG
ACCAAGCGACGCCCAACCTGCCATCACGAGATTTCGATTCCACCGCCGCCTTCTATGAAAGGTTGGGCTT
CGGAATCGTTTTCCGGGACGCCGGCTGGATGATCCTCCAGCGCGGGGATCTCATGCTGGAGTTCTTCGCC
CACCCCAACTTGTTTATTGCAGCTTATAATGGTTACAAATAAAGCAATAGCATCACAAATTTCACAAATA
AAGCATTTTTTTCACTGCATTCTAGTTGTGGTTTGTCCAAACTCATCAATGTATCTTATCATGTCTGTAT
ACCGTCGACCTCTAGCTAGAGCTTGGCGTAATCATGGTCATAGCTGTTTCCTGTGTGAAATTGTTATCCG
CTCACAATTCCACACAACATACGAGCCGGAAGCATAAAGTGTAAAGCCTGGGGTGCCTAATGAGTGAGCT
AACTCACATTAATTGCGTTGCGCTCACTGCCCGCTTTCCAGTCGGGAAACCTGTCGTGCCAGCTGCATTA
ATGAATCGGCCAACGCGCGGGGAGAGGCGGTTTGCGTATTGGGCGCTCTTCCGCTTCCTCGCTCACTGAC
TCGCTGCGCTCGGTCGTTCGGCTGCGGCGAGCGGTATCAGCTCACTCAAAGGCGGTAATACGGTTATCCA
CAGAATCAGGGGATAACGCAGGAAAGAACATGTGAGCAAAAGGCCAGCAAAAGGCCAGGAACCGTAAAAA
GGCCGCGTTGCTGGCGTTTTTCCATAGGCTCCGCCCCCCTGACGAGCATCACAAAAATCGACGCTCAAGT
CAGAGGTGGCGAAACCCGACAGGACTATAAAGATACCAGGCGTTTCCCCCTGGAAGCTCCCTCGTGCGCT
CTCCTGTTCCGACCCTGCCGCTTACCGGATACCTGTCCGCCTTTCTCCCTTCGGGAAGCGTGGCGCTTTC
TCATAGCTCACGCTGTAGGTATCTCAGTTCGGTGTAGGTCGTTCGCTCCAAGCTGGGCTGTGTGCACGAA
CCCCCCGTTCAGCCCGACCGCTGCGCCTTATCCGGTAACTATCGTCTTGAGTCCAACCCGGTAAGACACG
ACTTATCGCCACTGGCAGCAGCCACTGGTAACAGGATTAGCAGAGCGAGGTATGTAGGCGGTGCTACAGA
GTTCTTGAAGTGGTGGCCTAACTACGGCTACACTAGAAGAACAGTATTTGGTATCTGCGCTCTGCTGAAG
CCAGTTACCTTCGGAAAAAGAGTTGGTAGCTCTTGATCCGGCAAACAAACCACCGCTGGTAGCGGTGGTT
TTTTTGTTTGCAAGCAGCAGATTACGCGCAGAAAAAAAGGATCTCAA
